>Addgene plasmid #74646 | JARID1BA | depositor partial sequence | sequence record 140907 | insert
ATGGGCCACCATCATCATCATCATTCTTCTGGTGTAGATCTGGGTACCGAGAACCTGTACTTCCAATCCA
TGTTCCTGCCTCCACCCGAGTGCCCGGTCTTCGAACCCAGCTGGGAAGAGTTCGCGGACCCCTTCGCTTT
CATCCACAAGATCCGGCCCATAGCCGAGCAGACTGGCATCTGTAAGGTGCGGCCGCCGCCGGATTGGCAG
CCACCATTTGCATGTGATGTTGATAAACTTCATTTTACGCCACGTATCCAGAGACTGAATGAATTGGAGG
CCCAAACTCGTGTAAAATTGGGCGGCGGGGGCGCCAGGGACTATACCCTCCGTACTTTTGGGGAAATGGC
AGATGCGTTCAAATCTGATTACTTCAACATGCCAGTCCATATGGTCCCCACAGAGCTTGTTGAGAAAGAA
TTTTGGAGACTAGTAAGCACTATTGAGGAGGATGTCACAGTGGAATATGGAGCTGACATTGCCTCAAAGG
AATTTGGCAGTGGCTTTCCTGTCCGAGATGGGAAAATCAAACTCTCACCTGAGGAAGAGGAGTATCTTGA
TAGTGGCTGGAATTTGAACAACATGCCAGTGATGGAGCAGTCTGTCCTTGCACATATTACTGCTGATATA
TGTGGCATGAAACTTCCTTGGTTGTATGTGGGAATGTGCTTTTCTTCATTCTGTTGGCACATTGAAGACC
ACTGGAGCTATTCAATTAACTACTTGCACTGGGGTGAGCCAAAAACCTGGTATGGAGTCCCAGGGTATGC
TGCTGAGCAGCTAGAAAATGTAATGAAGAAACTAGCTCCAGAACTCTTTGTGTCCCAGCCGGATCTCCTC
CATCAGCTTGTGACCATCATGAACCCCAATACCCTGATGACTCATGAAGTGCCTGTTTACCGAACTAATC
AGTGTGCTGGGGAGTTTGTGATTACATTTCCAAGAGCCTACCACAGTGGTTTTAACCAGGGTTTTAATTT
TGCTGAGGCTGTTAACTTCTGCACTGTTGATTGGCTGCCATTAGGCCGACAGTGTGTGGAGCATTATCGC
TTGCTTCATCGATATTGTGTGTTTTCCCATGATGAGATGATCTGCAAGATGGCTTCCAAGGCTGATGTAT
TAGATGTTGTAGTGGCTTCAACTGTTCAGAAAGACATGGCCATTATGATTGAGGATGAGAAAGCTTTAAG
AGAAACTGTCCGTAAATTGGGAGTGATTGATTCGGAAAGAATGGATTTTGAGCTGTTGCCAGATGATGAA
CGTCAGTGTGTAAAATGCAAAACTACATGCTTCATGTCTGCCATCTCCTGTTCTTGTAAACCTGGCCTTC
TTGTTTGCCTGCATCATGTAAAAGAATTGTGTTCCTGTCCTCCTTATAAATATAAATTGCGGTATAGGTA
CACGCTGGATGATCTCTACCCTATGATGAATGCATTGAAGCTTCGAGCAGAATCTTACAACGAATGGGCC
TTGAATGTGAATGAAGCTTTGGAGGCAAAGATCAACAAGTGACAGTAAAGGTGGATACGGATCCGAATTC
GAGCTCCGTCGACAAGCTT
