>Addgene plasmid #74646 | JARID1BA | addgene partial sequence | sequence record 142141 | Polyhedrin-F 5'-AAATGATAACCATCTCGC-3'
GTACAGTTTTGTATAAAAAAACCTATAAATATTCCGGATTATTCATACCGTCCCACCATCGGGCGCGGAT
CTCGGTCCGAAAACCATGGGCCACCATCATCATCATCATTCTTCTGGTGTAGATCTGGGTACCGAGAACC
TGTACTTCCAATCCATGTTCCTGCCTCCACCCGAGTGCCCGGTCTTCGAACCCAGCTGGGAAGAGTTCGC
GGACCCCTTCGCTTTCATCCACAAGATCCGGCCCATAGCCGAGCAGACTGGCATCTGTAAGGTGCGGCCG
CCGCCGGATTGGCAGCCACCATTTGCATGTGATGTTGATAAACTTCATTTTACGCCACGTATCCAGAGAC
TGAATGAATTGGAGGCCCAAACTCGTGTAAAATTGGGCGGCGGGGGCGCCAGGGACTATACCCTCCGTAC
TTTTGGGGAAATGGCAGATGCGTTCAAATCTGATTACTTCAACATGCCAGTCCATATGGTCCCCACAGAG
CTTGTTGAGAAAGAATTTTGGAGACTAGTAAGCACTATTGAGGAGGATGTCACAGTGGAATATGGAGCTG
ACATTGCCTCAAAGGAATTTGGCAGTGGCTTTCCTGTCCGAGATGGGAAAATCAAACTCTCACCTGAGGA
AGAGGAGTATCTTGATAGTGGCTGGAATTTGAACAACATGCCAGTGATGGAGCAGTCTGTCCTTGCACAT
ATTACTGCTGATATATGTGGCATGAAACTTCCTTGGTTGTATGTGGGAATGTGCTTTTCTTCATTCTGTT
GGCACATTGAAGACCACTGGAGCTATTCAATTAACTACTTGCACTGG
