>Addgene plasmid #74646 | JARID1BA | addgene partial sequence | sequence record 142143 | SV40pA-R 5'-GAAATTTGTGATGCTATTGC-3'
TAACAAGTTAACAACAACAATTGCATTCATTTTATGTTTCAGGTTCAGGGGGAGGTGTGGGAGGTTTTTT
AAAGCAAGTAAAACCTCTACAAATGTGGTATGGCTGATTATGATCCTCTAGTACTTCTCGACAAGCTTGT
CGACGGAGCTCGAATTCGGATCCGTATCCACCTTTACTGTCACTTGTTGATCTTTGCCTCCAAAGCTTCA
TTCACATTCAAGGCCCATTCGTTGTAAGATTCTGCTCGAAGCTTCAATGCATTCATCATAGGGTAGAGAT
CATCCAGCGTGTACCTATACCGCAATTTATATTTATAAGGAGGACAGGAACACAATTCTTTTACATGATG
CAGGCAAACAAGAAGGCCAGGTTTACAAGAACAGGAGATGGCAGACATGAAGCATGTAGTTTTGCATTTT
ACACACTGACGTTCATCATCTGGCAACAGCTCAAAATCCATTCTTTCCGAATCAATCACTCCCAATTTAC
GGACAGTTTCTCTTAAAGCTTTCTCATCCTCAATCATAATGGCCATGTCTTTCTGAACAGTTGAAGCCAC
TACAACATCTAATACATCAGCCTTGGAAGCCATCTTGCAGATCATCTCATCATGGGAAAACACACAATAT
CGATGAAGCAAGCGATAATGCTCCACACACTGTCGGCCTAATGGCAGCCAATCAACAGTGCAGAAGTTAA
CAGCCTCAGCAAAATTAAAACCCTGGTTAAAACCACTGTGGTAGGCTCTTGGAAATGTAATCACAAACTC
CCCAGCACACTGATTAGTTCGGTAAACAGGCACTTCATGAGTCATCAGGGTATTGG
