[The description below was written by a language model from this plasmid's Addgene catalogue record.]
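Description:
JARID1BA is a baculovirus transfer plasmid built on the pFB-LIC-Bse backbone, a Bac-to-Bac–type vector adapted for ligation-independent cloning. It is maintained in E. coli as a high-copy plasmid under ampicillin selection. In the Bac-to-Bac approach, a transfer vector of this kind donates its expression cassette to a baculovirus shuttle genome (bacmid) in a specialised E. coli strain, and the resulting recombinant bacmid is used to generate virus for protein production in insect cells. No feature table is provided, so the origin of replication, transposition elements and any additional markers on the backbone are not stated in the record.

The payload is a roughly 1.56 kb fragment of human KDM5B (also known as JARID1B or PLU-1), a Jumonji/AT-rich interactive domain protein. It was inserted by ligation-independent cloning downstream of the polyhedrin (PH) promoter, the very late baculoviral promoter commonly used to drive high-level expression in infected insect cells. The insert is an engineered truncation rather than the full open reading frame. The mutation is recorded as a Leu101-(Gly)4-Ala374 deletion mutant, which suggests that an internal region between these residues has been replaced by a four-glycine linker. The backbone supplies an N-terminal hexahistidine tag followed by a TEV protease site, which allows affinity purification on immobilised metal resin and then removal of the tag. The stated purpose is baculovirus-based expression of this KDM5B construct for structure determination.
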