Addgene plasmid #74646: JARID1BA
Purpose: Baculovirus expression for structure determination; may not be full ORF
Depositing lab: Nicola Burgess-Brown. Depositing organization: University of Oxford.
Backbone
  Vector backbone: pFB-LIC-Bse
  Vector type: Baculovirus
Growth in bacteria
  Bacterial resistance: Ampicillin, 100 μg/mL
  Growth temperature: 37°C
  Growth strain: DH5alpha
  Copy number: High Copy
Gene/Insert
  Gene/Insert name: JARID1BA (alt names: JARID1BA-c518; KDM5BJumonji, AT rich interactive domain 1B (RBP2-like); putative DNA/chromatin binding motif_)
  Species: H. sapiens (human)
  Insert size (bp): 1559
  Mutation: Leu101-(Gly)4-Ala374 deletion mutant
  Entrez Gene: KDM5B (a.k.a. CT31, JARID1B, MRT65, PLU-1, PLU1, PPP1R98, PUT1, RBBP2H1A, RBP2-H1)
  Promoter: PH
  Tag / fusion protein: His-6-TEV (N terminal on backbone)
  Cloning method: Ligation Independent Cloning
  Sequencing primers: 5′ Fbac-1; 3′ Fbac-2
Terms and licenses: Academic/Nonprofit Terms; Industry Terms: Not Available to Industry
Depositor comments: Baculovirus transfer vector (Bac-to-bac), N-terminal His-tag, TEV cleavable. gi|19923370
How to cite: JARID1BA was a gift from Nicola Burgess-Brown (Addgene plasmid # 74646 ; http://n2t.net/addgene:74646 ; RRID:Addgene_74646)
